Addgene plasmid #70863: pFOSGE_COF2B01
Purpose: Gateway entry clone
Depositing lab: Alexander Stark. Depositing organization: Research Institute of Molecular Pathology (IMP). Publication: Transcriptional regulators form diverse groups with context-dependent regulatory functions. Stampfel G, Kazmar T, Frank O, Wienerroither S, Reiter F, Stark A. Nature. 2015 Nov 9. doi: 10.1038/nature15545. PubMed 26550828.
Backbone
  Vector backbone: pDONR221
  Backbone manufacturer: Invitrogen
  Backbone size w/o insert (bp): 4762
  Vector type: Gateway entry vector
Growth in bacteria
  Bacterial resistance: Kanamycin, 50 μg/mL
  Growth temperature: 37°C
  Growth strain: DH5alpha
  Copy number: High Copy
Gene/Insert
  Gene/Insert name: ari-2 (alt names: FBgn0025186; CG5709, FBtr0071774)
  Species: D. melanogaster (fly)
  Insert size (bp): 1527
  Entrez Gene: ari-2 (a.k.a. Dmel_CG5709, AAF46823.1, CG5709, Dmel\CG5709, ari2, l(2)07768)
  Cloning method: Gateway Cloning
  Sequencing primers: 5′ M13-F20; 3′ M13R
Terms and licenses: Academic/Nonprofit Terms; Industry Terms: Not Available to Industry
How to cite: pFOSGE_COF2B01 was a gift from Alexander Stark (Addgene plasmid # 70863 ; http://n2t.net/addgene:70863 ; RRID:Addgene_70863)
