[The description below was written by a language model from this plasmid's Addgene catalogue record.]
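Description:
pFOSGE_COF2B01 is a Gateway entry clone built on the Invitrogen pDONR221 donor vector and carrying the Drosophila melanogaster gene ari-2 (CG5709, transcript FBtr0071774) as an insert of about 1.5 kb. It is maintained in E. coli as a high-copy plasmid under kanamycin selection. The record lists Gateway cloning as the construction method, which for a pDONR221-derived plasmid means the insert was introduced by a BP recombination reaction. This reaction replaces the donor vector's counter-selectable cassette and leaves the insert flanked by attL recombination sites. The listed backbone size of roughly 4.8 kb refers to the unrecombined donor vector, so the final clone is not simply the sum of that figure and the insert length. M13 forward and reverse primer sites flanking the cloning region are recorded for sequence verification.

As an entry clone, the plasmid has no promoter, tag or reporter intended to drive or monitor expression of ari-2. Its role is to act as a stable, sequence-verifiable source from which the insert can be moved by LR recombination into any compatible destination vector, which then supplies the promoter, fusion partners and host-specific elements. The record gives no feature table and does not state whether the insert includes a stop codon or exactly which portion of the transcript is represented. The associated publication concerns the context-dependent regulatory functions of transcriptional regulators, which suggests the clone belongs to a larger collection of fly factor entry clones, but the record does not describe the specific downstream vectors or assays used.
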