>Addgene plasmid #70863 | pFOSGE_COF2B01 | depositor partial sequence | sequence record 126805 | insert
ATGGACTCGGACATCGAAATGGATATGGAATCGGACAACGACGGGGAGTACGACGACGACTACGACTACT
ACAACACAGGCGAGGACTGCGATGTGGAGCGTCTGGATCCGAAGCGGGCCGACCCGGAGTACTTTGAGTA
CGAGTGCCTAACCGTCGAGGACATCGAGAAGCTGCTGAACGAGCGCGTGGAGAAGCTGAACACCATCCTG
CAGATCACACCCTCGCTGGCCAAGGTGCTGCTGCTGGAGCACCAGTGGAACAATGTGGCCGTCGTTGAAA
AGTACCGCCAGGACGCCAATGCACTGCTGGTGACGGCGCGAATCAAGCCGCCATCGGTGGCAGTGACGGA
TACGGCTTCGACGAGTGCAGCGGCGGCCAGTGCCCAACTGCTCCGACTGGGGAGCAGCGGGTACAAGACG
ACGGCATCGGCGACACCACAGTACCGCAGCCAGATGTGTCCCGTTTGTGCCAGCTCGCAGCTGGGCGACA
AGTTCTACAGCCTGGCGTGTGGGCACTCGTTTTGCAAGGACTGCTGGACCATATACTTCGAGACGCAGAT
CTTCCAGGGAATCTCCACGCAGATCGGCTGCATGGCCCAGATGTGTAATGTTAGGGTGCCCGAGGACTTG
GTGCTGACGCTGGTCACGCGACCCGTTATGCGGGACAAGTACCAGCAGTTTGCATTTAAGGACTACGTCA
AGTCACACCCGGAACTCCGCTTCTGTCCCGGGCCCAACTGCCAGATTATTGTGCAATCATCGGAGATCTC
CGCCAAACGTGCCATTTGCAAGGCTTGCCACACGGGCTTCTGCTTCCGGTGCGGCATGGACTACCACGCA
CCCACCGACTGCCAGGTGATCAAGAAGTGGCTGACCAAGTGCGCCGACGACAGCGAAACGGCAAACTACA
TCAGCGCCCACACCAAAGACTGCCCCAAGTGTCACATCTGCATTGAGAAGAACGGCGGCTGCAACCACAT
GCAGTGCTTCAACTGCAAGCACGACTTCTGCTGGATGTGCTTGGGCGACTGGAAGACGCACGGCTCCGAG
TACTACGAGTGCTCTCGCTACAAGGACAACCCCAACATTGCCAACGAGTCGGTGCACGTGCAGGCGCGCG
AGGCGCTGAAGAAGTACCTGCACTACTACGAGCGCTGGGAGAACCACTCCAAGTCTCTGAAACTCGAGCA
ACAGACGATCGACCGGCTGCGCCAGCGGATCAACTCGAAGGTGATGAACGGCAGCGGCACCTGGATCGAC
TGGCAATACCTCTTCAACGCGGCGGCACTGCTGGCCAAGTGTCGATACACGCTGCAGTACACCTATCCGT
ACGCCTATTACATGGAGGCCGGTTCGCGAAAGAATCTCTTTGAGTACCAGCAGGCACAACTGGAGGCCGA
AATCGAGAATCTGTCGTGGAAGATAGAGCGCGCCGAGACAACGGACCTGGGTGATCTCGAGAATCAAATG
GACATCGCTGAAAAGCGCCGCACCACGCTACTGAAAGACTTCTTCCCAGTGGACGCA
