>Addgene plasmid #70863 | pFOSGE_COF2B01 | addgene partial sequence | sequence record 130855 | M13-F20 5'-TGTAAAACGACGGCCAGT-3'
TGATTTTTTTTGACTGATAGTGACCTGTTCGTTGCAACAAATTGATGAGCAATGCTTTTTTATAATGCCA
ACTTTGTACAAAAAAGCAGGCTTCATGGACTCGGACATCGAAATGGATATGGAATCGGACAACGACGGGG
AGTACGACGACGACTACGACTACTACAACACAGGCGAGGACTGCGATGTGGAGCGTCTGGATCCGAAGCG
GGCCGACCCGGAGTACTTTGAGTACGAGTGCCTAACCGTCGAGGACATCGAGAAGCTGCTGAACGAGCGC
GTGGAGAAGCTGAACACCATCCTGCAGATCACACCCTCGCTGGCCAAGGTGCTGCTGCTGGAGCACCAGT
GGAACAATGTGGCCGTCGTTGAAAAGTACCGCCAGGACGCCAATGCACTGCTGGTGACGGCGCGAATCAA
GCCGCCATCGGTGGCAGTGACGGATACGGCTTCGACGAGTGCAGCGGCGGCCAGTGCCCAACTGCTCCGA
CTGGGGAGCAGCGGGTACAAGACGACGGCATCGGCGACACCACAGTACCGCAGCCAGATGTGTCCCGTTT
GTGCCAGCTCGCAGCTGGGCGACAAGTTCTACAGCCTGGCGTGTGGGCACTCGTTTTGCAAGGACTGCTG
GACCATATACTTCGAGACGCAGATCTTCCAGGGAATCTCCACGCAGATCGGCTGCATGGCCCAGATGTGT
AATGTTAGGGTGCCCGAGGACTTGGTGCTGACGCTGGTCACGCGACCCGTTATGCGGGACAAGTACCAGC
AGTTTGCATTTAAGGACTACGTCAAGTCACACCCGGAACTCCGCTTCTGTCCCGGGCCCAACTGCCAGAT
TATTGTGCAATCATCGGAGATCTCCGCCAAACGTGCCATTTGCAAGGCTTGCCACACGGGCTTCTGCTTC
CGGTGCGGCATGGACTACCACGCACCCACCGACTGCCAGGTGATCAAGAAGTGGCTGACCAAGTGCGCCG
ACGACAGCGAAACGGCAAACTACATCAGCGCCCACACCAAAGACTGCCCCAAGTGTCACATCTGCATTGA
GAAGAACGGCGGCTGCAACCACATGCA
