>Addgene plasmid #70863 | pFOSGE_COF2B01 | addgene partial sequence | sequence record 130856 | M13-Rev 5'-CAGGAAACAGCTATGACC-3'
TCAGCTGGATGGCAAATAATGATTTTATTTTGACTGATAGTGACCTGTTCGTTGCAACAAATTGATAAGC
AATGCTTTCTTATAATGCCAACTTTGTACAAGAAAGCTGGGTCTGCGTCCACTGGGAAGAAGTCTTTCAG
TAGCGTGGTGCGGCGCTTTTCAGCGATGTCCATTTGATTCTCGAGATCACCCAGGTCCGTTGTCTCGGCG
CGCTCTATCTTCCACGACAGATTCTCGATTTCGGCCTCCAGTTGTGCCTGCTGGTACTCAAAGAGATTCT
TTCGCGAACCGGCCTCCATGTAATAGGCGTACGGATAGGTGTACTGCAGCGTGTATCGACACTTGGCCAG
CAGTGCCGCCGCGTTGAAGAGGTATTGCCAGTCGATCCAGGTGCCGCTGCCGTTCATCACCTTCGAGTTG
ATCCGCTGGCGCAGCCGGTCGATCGTCTGTTGCTCGAGTTTCAGAGACTTGGAGTGGTTCTCCCAGCGCT
CGTAGTAGTGCAGGTACTTCTTCAGCGCCTCGCGCGCCTGCACGTGCACCGACTCGTTGGCAATGTTGGG
GTTGTCCTTGTAGCGAGAGCACTCGTAGTACTCGGAGCCGTGCGTCTTCCAGTCGCCCAAGCACATCCAG
CAGAAGTCGTGCTTGCAGTTGAAGCACTGCATGTGGTTGCAGCCGCCGTTCTTCTCAATGCAGATGTGAC
ACTTGGGGCAGTCTTTGGTGTGGGCGCTGATGTAGTTTGCCGTTTCGCTGTCGTCGGCGCACTTGGTCAG
CCACTTCTTGATCACCTGGCAGTCGGTGGGTGCGTGGTAGTCCATGCCGCACCGGAAGCAGAAGCCCGTG
TGGCAAGCCTTGCAAATGGCACGTTTGGCGGAGATCTCCGATGATTGCACAATAATCTGGCAGTTGGGCC
CGGGACAGAAGCGGAGTTCCGGGTGTGACTTGACGTAGTCCTTAAATGCAAACTGCTGGTACTTGTCCCG
CATAA
